>Addgene plasmid #211000 | pNLF1-N_WDR81:1615-1941 | addgene full sequence | sequence record 423338 | Addgene NGS Result
TCAATATTGGCCATTAGCCATATTATTCATTGGTTATATAGCATAAATCAATATTGGCTATTGGCCATTG
CATACGTTGTATCTATATCATAATATGTACATTTATATTGGCTCATGTCCAATATGACCGCCATGTTGGC
ATTGATTATTGACTAGTTATTAATAGTAATCAATTACGGGGTCATTAGTTCATAGCCCATATATGGAGTT
CCGCGTTACATAACTTACGGTAAATGGCCCGCCTGGCTGACCGCCCAACGACCCCCGCCCATTGACGTCA
ATAATGACGTATGTTCCCATAGTAACGCCAATAGGGACTTTCCATTGACGTCAATGGGTGGAGTATTTAC
GGTAAACTGCCCACTTGGCAGTACATCAAGTGTATCATATGCCAAGTCCGCCCCCTATTGACGTCAATGA
CGGTAAATGGCCCGCCTGGCATTATGCCCAGTACATGACCTTACGGGACTTTCCTACTTGGCAGTACATC
TACGTATTAGTCATCGCTATTACCATGGTGATGCGGTTTTGGCAGTACACCAATGGGCGTGGATAGCGGT
TTGACTCACGGGGATTTCCAAGTCTCCACCCCATTGACGTCAATGGGAGTTTGTTTTGGCACCAAAATCA
ACGGGACTTTCCAAAATGTCGTAATAACCCCGCCCCGTTGACGCAAATGGGCGGTAGGCGTGTACGGTGG
GAGGTCTATATAAGCAGAGCTGGTTTAGTGAACCGTCAGATCACTAGAAGCTTTATTGCGGTAGTTTATC
ACAGTTAAATTGCTAACGCAGTCAGTGCTTCTGACACAACAGTCTCGAACTTAAGCTGCAGAAGTTGGTC
GTGAGGCACTGGGCAGGTAAGTATCAAGGTTACAAGACAGGTTTAAGGAGACCAATAGAAACTGGGCTTG
TCGAGACAGAGAAGACTCTTGCGTTTCTGATAGGCACCTATTGGTCTTACTGACATCCACTTTGCCTTTC
TCTCCACAGGTGTCCACTCCCAGTTCAATTACAGCTCTTAAGGCTAGAGTATTAATACGACTCACTATAG
GGCTAGCGCTCACCATGGTCTTCACACTCGAAGATTTCGTTGGGGACTGGCGACAGACAGCCGGCTACAA
CCTGGACCAAGTCCTTGAACAGGGAGGTGTGTCCAGTTTGTTTCAGAATCTCGGGGTGTCCGTAACTCCG
ATCCAAAGGATTGTCCTGAGCGGTGAAAATGGGCTGAAGATCGACATCCATGTCATCATCCCGTATGAAG
GTCTGAGCGGCGACCAAATGGGCCAGATCGAAAAAATTTTTAAGGTGGTGTACCCTGTGGATGATCATCA
CTTTAAGGTGATCCTGCACTATGGCACACTGGTAATCGACGGGGTTACGCCGAACATGATCGACTATTTC
GGACGGCCGTATGAAGGCATCGCCGTGTTCGACGGCAAAAAGATCACTGTAACAGGGACCCTGTGGAACG
GCAACAAAATTATCGACGAGCGCCTGATCAACCCCGACGGCTCCCTGCTGTTCCGAGTAACCATCAACGG
AGTGACCGGCTGGCGGCTGTGCGAACGCATTCTGGCGGGCTCGAGCGGCGCGATCGCTTCCGAATTCGGA
AACTGGCTGGCATACTGGCAATATGAAATTGGTGTTAGTCAGCAAGATGCCCACTTCCATTTCCATCAAA
TCCGACTTCAATCCTTCCCTGGACACTCAGGTGCAGTCAAGTGTGTGGCGCCTCTTTCCAGCGAAGACTT
TTTTCTCTCAGGATCAAAAGATCGGACTGTACGCTTGTGGCCACTCTACAACTATGGTGATGGCACTTCC
GAAACAGCTCCTAGGCTGGTTTATACTCAACACCGAAAATCAGTATTTTTCGTAGGACAGCTCGAAGCGC
CACAGCACGTTGTAAGCTGTGACGGGGCCGTGCACGTATGGGATCCTTTCACCGGTAAGACCCTGCGCAC
TGTTGAGCCTCTCGACTCTAGGGTACCCTTGACTGCCGTCGCAGTTATGCCGGCCCCACATACGTCTATC
ACCATGGCTAGCAGCGACTCTACGTTGCGGTTTGTAGACTGTCGGAAGCCCGGTCTGCAGCACGAATTCA
GATTGGGAGGTGGACTTAACCCCGGGCTGGTCAGAGCTTTGGCTATCTCTCCATCAGGCCGCTCAGTAGT
GGCCGGATTTTCTAGTGGGTTCATGGTCCTGCTCGACACGCGGACCGGTCTGGTTCTTCGGGGCTGGCCC
GCGCATGAAGGTGACATTTTGCAGATCAAAGCCGTTGAAGGAAGTGTGCTGGTATCATCATCCAGCGATC
ACAGTCTCACGGTGTGGAAAGAGCTGGAACAGAAACCGACACATCATTACAAATCAGCCTCAGATCCGAT
CCATACCTTCGATTTGTACGGGAGTGAAGTTGTGACGGGCACGGTTTCCAACAAGATCGGCGTTTGTAGT
TTGCTCGAACCACCCTCACAGGCCACGACCAAGCTCAGTAGTGAGAATTTTCGAGGAACCCTCACAAGTC
TTGCCCTGCTCCCGACAAAACGCCATCTGCTCTTGGGATCAGATAATGGCGTTATTAGGTTGCTTGCATA
ATAATCTAGATTTGGGCCCAATTCCTGCAGGATTTTGCGGCCGCTTGCTGAGTTGGCTGCTGCCACCGCT
GAGCAATAACTAGCATAACCCCTTGGCCGCTTCGAGCAGACATGATAAGATACATTGATGAGTTTGGACA
AACCACAACTAGAATGCAGTGAAAAAAATGCTTTATTTGTGAAATTTGTGATGCTATTGCTTTATTTGTA
ACCATTATAAGCTGCAATAAACAAGTTAACAACAACAATTGCATTCATTTTATGTTTCAGGTTCAGGGGG
AGATGTGGGAGGTTTTTTTAAGCAAGTAAAACCTCTACAAATGTGGTAAAATCGAATTTTAACAAAATAT
TAACGCTTACAATTTCCTGATGCGGTATTTTCTCCTTACGCATCTGTGCGGTATTTCACACCGCATACGC
GGATCTGCGCAGCACCATGGCCTGAAATAACCTCTGAAAGAGGAACTTGGTTAGGTACCTTCTGAGGCGG
AAAGAACCAGCTGTGGAATGTGTGTCAGTTAGGGTGTGGAAAGTCCCCAGGCTCCCCAGCAGGCAGAAGT
ATGCAAAGCATGCATCTCAATTAGTCAGCAACCAGGTGTGGAAAGTCCCCAGGCTCCCCAGCAGGCAGAA
GTATGCAAAGCATGCATCTCAATTAGTCAGCAACCATAGTCCCGCCCCTAACTCCGCCCATCCCGCCCCT
AACTCCGCCCAGTTCCGCCCATTCTCCGCCCCATGGCTGACTAATTTTTTTTATTTATGCAGAGGCCGAG
GCCGCCTCGGCCTCTGAGCTATTCCAGAAGTAGTGAGGAGGCTTTTTTGGAGGCCTAGGCTTTTGCAAAA
AGCTCGATTCTTCTGACACTAGCGCCACCATGAAGAAGCCCGAACTCACCGCTACCAGCGTTGAAAAATT
TCTCATCGAGAAGTTCGACAGTGTGAGCGACCTGATGCAGTTGTCGGAGGGCGAAGAGAGCCGAGCCTTC
AGCTTCGATGTCGGCGGACGCGGCTATGTACTGCGGGTGAATAGCTGCGCTGATGGCTTCTACAAAGACC
GCTACGTGTACCGCCACTTCGCCAGCGCTGCACTACCCATCCCCGAAGTGTTGGACATCGGCGAGTTCAG
CGAGAGCCTGACATACTGCATCAGTAGACGCGCCCAAGGCGTTACTCTCCAAGACCTCCCCGAAACAGAG
CTGCCTGCTGTGTTACAGCCTGTCGCCGAAGCTATGGATGCTATTGCCGCCGCCGACCTCAGTCAAACCA
GCGGCTTCGGCCCATTCGGGCCCCAAGGCATCGGCCAGTACACAACCTGGCGGGATTTCATTTGCGCCAT
TGCTGATCCCCATGTCTACCACTGGCAGACCGTGATGGACGACACCGTGTCCGCCAGCGTAGCTCAAGCC
CTGGACGAACTGATGCTGTGGGCCGAAGACTGTCCCGAGGTGCGCCACCTCGTCCATGCCGACTTCGGCA
GCAACAACGTCCTGACCGACAACGGCCGCATCACCGCCGTAATCGACTGGTCCGAAGCTATGTTCGGGGA
CAGTCAGTACGAGGTGGCCAACATCTTCTTCTGGCGGCCCTGGCTGGCTTGCATGGAGCAGCAGACTCGC
TACTTCGAGCGCCGGCATCCCGAGCTGGCCGGCAGCCCTCGTCTGCGAGCCTACATGCTGCGCATCGGCC
TGGATCAGCTCTACCAGAGCCTCGTGGACGGCAACTTCGACGATGCTGCCTGGGCTCAAGGCCGCTGCGA
TGCCATCGTCCGCAGCGGGGCCGGCACCGTCGGTCGCACACAAATCGCTCGCCGGAGCGCAGCCGTATGG
ACCGACGGCTGCGTCGAGGTGCTGGCCGACAGCGGCAACCGCCGGCCCAGTACACGACCGCGCGCTAAGG
AGGTAGGTCGAGTTTAGACTCTAGCCATCACGATGGCCGCAATAAAATATCTTTATTTTCATTACATCTG
TGTGTTGGTTTTTTGTGTGAATCGATAGCGATAAGGATCCTCTTTGCGCTTGCGTTTTCCCTTGTCCAGA
TAGCCCAGTAGCTGACATTCATCCGGGGTCAGCACCGTTTCTGCGGACTGGCTTTCTACGTAATGGTTTC
TTAGACGTCAGGTGGCACTTTTCGGGGAAATGTGCGCGGAACCCCTATTTGTTTATTTTTCTAAATACAT
TCAAATATGTATCCGCTCATGAGACAATAACCCTGATAAATGCTTCAATAATATTGAAAAAGGAAGAGTA
TGAGTATTCAACATTTCCGTGTCGCCCTTATTCCCTTTTTTGCGGCATTTTGCCTTCCTGTTTTTGCTCA
CCCAGAAACGCTGGTGAAAGTAAAAGATGCTGAAGATCAGTTGGGTGCACGAGTGGGTTACATCGAACTG
GATCTCAACAGCGGTAAGATCCTTGAGAGTTTTCGCCCCGAAGAACGTTTTCCAATGATGAGCACTTTCA
AAGTTCTGCTATGTGGCGCGGTATTATCCCGTATTGACGCCGGGCAAGAGCAACTCGGTCGCCGCATACA
CTATTCTCAGAATGACTTGGTTGAGTACTCACCAGTCACAGAAAAGCATCTTACGGATGGCATGACAGTA
AGAGAATTATGCAGTGCTGCCATAACCATGAGTGATAACACTGCGGCCAACTTACTTCTGACAACTATCG
GAGGACCGAAGGAGCTAACCGCTTTTTTGCACAACATGGGGGATCATGTAACTCGCCTTGATCGTTGGGA
ACCGGAGCTGAATGAAGCCATACCAAACGACGAGCGTGACACCACGATGCCTGTAGCAATGGCAACAACG
TTGCGCAAACTATTAACTGGCGAACTACTTACTCTAGCTTCCCGGCAACAATTAATAGACTGGATGGAGG
CGGATAAAGTTGCAGGACCACTTCTGCGCTCGGCCCTTCCGGCTGGCTGGTTTATTGCTGATAAATCTGG
AGCCGGTGAGCGTGGGTCTCGCGGTATCATTGCAGCACTGGGGCCAGATGGTAAGCCCTCCCGTATCGTA
GTTATCTACACGACGGGGAGTCAGGCAACTATGGATGAACGAAATAGACAGATCGCTGAGATAGGTGCCT
CACTGATTAAGCATTGGTAATTCGAAATGACCGACCAAGCGACGCCCAACCGGTATCAGCTCACTCAAAG
GCGGTAATACGGTTATCCACAGAATCAGGGGATAACGCAGGAAAGAACATGTGAGCAAAAGGCCAGCAAA
AGGCCAGGAACCGTAAAAAGGCCGCGTTGCTGGCGTTTTTCCATAGGCTCCGCCCCCCTGACGAGCATCA
CAAAAATCGACGCTCAAGTCAGAGGTGGCGAAACCCGACAGGACTATAAAGATACCAGGCGTTTCCCCCT
GGAAGCTCCCTCGTGCGCTCTCCTGTTCCGACCCTGCCGCTTACCGGATACCTGTCCGCCTTTCTCCCTT
CGGGAAGCGTGGCGCTTTCTCATAGCTCACGCTGTAGGTATCTCAGTTCGGTGTAGGTCGTTCGCTCCAA
GCTGGGCTGTGTGCACGAACCCCCCGTTCAGCCCGACCGCTGCGCCTTATCCGGTAACTATCGTCTTGAG
TCCAACCCGGTAAGACACGACTTATCGCCACTGGCAGCAGCCACTGGTAACAGGATTAGCAGAGCGAGGT
ATGTAGGCGGTGCTACAGAGTTCTTGAAGTGGTGGCCTAACTACGGCTACACTAGAAGGACAGTATTTGG
TATCTGCGCTCTGCTGAAGCCAGTTACCTTCGGAAAAAGAGTTGGTAGCTCTTGATCCGGCAAACAAACC
ACCGCTGGTAGCGGTGGTTTTTTTGTTTGCAAGCAGCAGATTACGCGCAGAAAAAAAGGATTTCAAGAAG
ATCCTTTGATCTTTTCTACGGGGTCTGACGCTCAGTGGAACGAAAACTCACGTTAAGGGATTTTGGTCAT
GAGATTATCAAAAAGGATCTTCACCTAGATCCTTTTATAGTCCGGAAATACAGGAACGCACGCTGGATGG
CCCTTCGCTGGGATGGTGAAACCATGAAAAATGGCAGCTTCAGTGGATTAAGTGGGGGTAATGTGGCCTG
TACCCTCTGGTTGCATAGGTATTCATACGGTTAAAATTTATCAGGCGCGATTGCGGCAGTTTTTCGGGTG
GTTTGTTGCCATTTTTACCTGTCTGCTGCCGTGATCGCGCTGAACGCGTTTTAGCGGTGCGTACAATTAA
GGGATTATGGTAAATCCACTTACTGTCTGCCCTCGTAGCCATCGAGATAAACCGCAGTACTCCGGCCACG
ATGCGTCCGGCGTAGAGGATCGAGATCT
Features (pLannotate 1.2.2; 20 found; start..end, strand, type, name):
    140..517     +  enhancer       CMV enhancer: human cytomegalovirus immediate early enhancer
    519..718     +  promoter       CMV promoter: human cytomegalovirus (CMV) immediate early promoter
    857..989     +  intron         chimeric intron: chimera between introns from human β-globin and immunoglobulin heavy chain genes
   1033..1051    +  promoter       T7 promoter: promoter for bacteriophage T7 RNA polymerase
   1065..1577    +  CDS            Nluc: NanoLuc® luciferase human codon-optimized
   1608..2588    +  CDS            WDR81 (fragment): WDR81_HUMAN - Experimental evidence at protein level: Swiss-Prot protein existence level 1. Functions as a negative regulator of the PI3 kinase/PI3K activity associated with endosomal membranes via BECN1, a core subunit of the PI3K complex. By modifying the phosphatidylinositol 3- phosphate/PtdInsP3 content of endosomal membranes may regulate endosome fusion, recycling, sorting and early to late endosome transport (PubMed:26783301). It is for instance, required for the delivery of cargos like BST2/tetherin from early to late endosome and thereby participates indirectly to their degradation by
   2637..2662    +  CDS            SET1 (fragment): solubility-enhancement tag derived from T7 phage gene 10B
   2670..2686    +  terminator     T7 terminator (fragment): transcription terminator for bacteriophage T7 RNA polymerase
   2706..2827    -  polyA_signal   SV40 poly(A) signal: SV40 polyadenylation signal
   2850..2918    -  CDS            large T antigen (fragment): large T antigen from SV40 (simian virus 40)
   2923..2955    +  rep_origin     M13 ori (fragment): M13 bacteriophage origin of replication; arrow indicates direction of (+) strand synthesis
   2956..3007    -  misc_feature   bom (fragment): basis of mobility region from pBR322
   3072..3429    +  promoter       SV40 promoter: SV40 enhancer and early promoter
   3460..4482    +  CDS            hph: KHYB_ECOLX - Experimental evidence at protein level: Swiss-Prot protein existence level 1. The aminoglycoside phosphotransferases achieve inactivation of their antibiotic substrates by phosphorylation. Only phosphorylates hygromycin and closely related compounds such as demethyl analogs and destomycin. From Escherichia coli.
   4521..4569    +  polyA_signal   poly(A) signal: synthetic polyadenylation signal
   4590..4682    -  CDS            tnpA (fragment): TN5P_ECOLX - Also known as tnp. Experimental evidence at protein level: Swiss-Prot protein existence level 1. Mediates transposition of transposon Tn5 by a 'cut and paste' mechanism. First, the monomeric transposase binds the 19 bp inverted DNA repeats flanking the transposon. Then, dimerization of the DNA- bound transposase creates a synaptic DNA complex. After nicking of the first DNA strand, excision of the transposon proceeds through a series of intermediates. The transposase then mediates the insertion of the transposon at a new site by strand transfer. The activity of the wild- type tran
   4725..4829    +  promoter       AmpR promoter: bla
   4830..5690    +  CDS            AmpR: β-lactamase; bla; confers resistance to ampicillin, carbenicillin, and related antibiotics
   5848..6436    -  rep_origin     ori: high-copy-number ColE1/pMB1/pBR322/pUC origin of replication
   6552..6835    +  misc_feature   cer region: ColE1-derived recombination site that helps to maintain plasmids as monomers
