[The description below was written by a language model from this plasmid's Addgene catalogue record and pLannotate feature annotations shown in this document.]
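Description:
pNLF1-N_WDR81:1615-1941 is a mammalian expression plasmid of about 6.9 kb built on the Promega pNLF1-N backbone. It produces a C-terminal fragment of human WDR81 (residues G1615 to A1941, wild type, 981 bp) fused at its N terminus to NanoLuc luciferase. It is propagated in E. coli from a high-copy ColE1/pUC-type origin under ampicillin selection (β-lactamase with its own promoter). A ColE1-derived cer site is also annotated, which helps keep the plasmid monomeric. For selection in mammalian cells, an SV40 enhancer/early promoter drives the hygromycin phosphotransferase gene (hph), followed by a synthetic polyadenylation signal.

The expression cassette starts with the CMV immediate-early enhancer and promoter, followed by a chimeric β-globin/immunoglobulin intron that generally improves transcript processing and expression. A T7 promoter lies just upstream of the coding region and could support in vitro transcription. The human codon-optimized Nluc reading frame is joined through a short linker to the WDR81 fragment. This fragment was derived from a Mammalian Gene Collection cDNA and inserted by ligation-independent cloning between EcoRI and XbaI sites, both of which are retained. An SV40 poly(A) signal lies downstream of the insert. Several short annotated fragments (SET1, T7 terminator, large T antigen, M13 ori, bom, tnpA) appear to be partial sequence matches or backbone remnants rather than functional elements.

The stated purpose is mammalian expression of the NanoLuc-tagged fragment. The associated publication evaluates the ligandability of WD40 repeat proteins, which suggests luminescence-based cellular assays such as NanoBRET-type target engagement, although the record does not name a specific assay.
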