Addgene plasmid #211000: pNLF1-N_WDR81:1615-1941
Purpose: Mammalian expression of human WDR81 fragment G1615 to A1941. N-terminal NanoLuc luciferase tag.
Depositing lab: Cheryl Arrowsmith. Depositing organization: University of Toronto. Publication: A Target Class Ligandability Evaluation of WD40 Repeat-Containing Proteins. Ackloo S, Li F, Szewczyk M, Seitova A, Loppnau P, Zeng H, Xu J, Ahmad S, Arnautova YA, Baghaie AJ, Beldar S, Bolotokova A, Centrella PA, Chau I, Clark MA, Cuozzo JW, Dehghani-Tafti S, Disch JS, Dong A, Dumas A, Feng JA, Ghiabi P, Gibson E, Gilmer J, Goldman B, Green SR, Guie MA, Guilinger JP, Harms N, Herasymenko O, Houliston S, Hutchinson A, Kearnes S, Keefe AD, Kimani SW, Kramer T, Kutera M, Kwak HA, Lento C, Li Y, Liu J, Loup J, Machado RAC, Mulhern CJ, Perveen S, Righetto GL, Riley P, Shrestha S, Sigel EA, Silva M, Sintchak MD, Slakman BL, Taylor RD, Thompson J, Torng W, Underkoffler C, von Rechenberg M, Walsh RT, Watson I, Wilson DJ, Wolf E, Yadav M, Yazdi AK, Zhang J, Zhang Y, Santhakumar V, Edwards AM, Barsyte-Lovejoy D, Schapira M, Brown PJ, Halabelian L, Arrowsmith CH. J Med Chem. 2025 Jan 23;68(2):1092-1112. doi: 10.1021/acs.jmedchem.4c02010. Epub 2024 Nov 4. PubMed 39495097.
Backbone
  Vector backbone: pNLF1-N
  Backbone manufacturer: Promega
  Vector type: Mammalian Expression
  Selectable markers: Hygromycin
Growth in bacteria
  Bacterial resistance: Ampicillin, 100 μg/mL
  Growth temperature: 37°C
  Growth strain: DH5alpha
  Copy number: High Copy
Gene/Insert
  Gene/Insert name: WDR81:G1615-A1941
  Species: H. sapiens (human)
  Insert size (bp): 981
  Mutation: wild type
  Entrez Gene: WDR81 (a.k.a. CAMRQ2, HYC3, PPP1R166, SORF-2)
  Promoter: CMV
  Tag / fusion protein: NanoLuc luciferase (N terminal on insert)
  Cloning method: Ligation Independent Cloning
  Sequencing primers: 5′ gtaaccatcaacggagtgac; 3′ tatcatgtctgctcgaagc
Resource information
  A portion of this plasmid was derived from a plasmid made by: Mammalian Gene Collection (BC114568)
Terms and licenses: Academic/Nonprofit Terms; Industry Terms: Not Available to Industry
Depositor comments: 5' Cloning Site: EcoR1 (not destroyed), 3' Cloning Site: Xba1 (not destroyed). N terminal tag: mvftledfvgdwrqtagynldqvleqggvsslfqnlgvsvtpiqrivlsgenglkidihviipyeglsgdqmgqiekifkvvypvddhhfkvilhygtlvidgvtpnmidyfgrpyegiavfdgkkitvtgtlwngnkiiderlinpdgsllfrvtingvtgwrlcerilagssgaiasef.
How to cite: pNLF1-N_WDR81:1615-1941 was a gift from Cheryl Arrowsmith (Addgene plasmid # 211000 ; http://n2t.net/addgene:211000 ; RRID:Addgene_211000)
