>Addgene plasmid #211000 | pNLF1-N_WDR81:1615-1941 | depositor partial sequence | sequence record 411480 | Insert sequence
GGAAACTGGCTGGCATACTGGCAATATGAAATTGGTGTTAGTCAGCAAGATGCCCACTTCCATTTCCATC
AAATCCGACTTCAATCCTTCCCTGGACACTCAGGTGCAGTCAAGTGTGTGGCGCCTCTTTCCAGCGAAGA
CTTTTTTCTCTCAGGATCAAAAGATCGGACTGTACGCTTGTGGCCACTCTACAACTATGGTGATGGCACT
TCCGAAACAGCTCCTAGGCTGGTTTATACTCAACACCGAAAATCAGTATTTTTCGTAGGACAGCTCGAAG
CGCCACAGCACGTTGTAAGCTGTGACGGGGCCGTGCACGTATGGGATCCTTTCACCGGTAAGACCCTGCG
CACTGTTGAGCCTCTCGACTCTAGGGTACCCTTGACTGCCGTCGCAGTTATGCCGGCCCCACATACGTCT
ATCACCATGGCTAGCAGCGACTCTACGTTGCGGTTTGTAGACTGTCGGAAGCCCGGTCTGCAGCACGAAT
TCAGATTGGGAGGTGGACTTAACCCCGGGCTGGTCAGAGCTTTGGCTATCTCTCCATCAGGCCGCTCAGT
AGTGGCCGGATTTTCTAGTGGGTTCATGGTCCTGCTCGACACGCGGACCGGTCTGGTTCTTCGGGGCTGG
CCCGCGCATGAAGGTGACATTTTGCAGATCAAAGCCGTTGAAGGAAGTGTGCTGGTATCATCATCCAGCG
ATCACAGTCTCACGGTGTGGAAAGAGCTGGAACAGAAACCGACACATCATTACAAATCAGCCTCAGATCC
GATCCATACCTTCGATTTGTACGGGAGTGAAGTTGTGACGGGCACGGTTTCCAACAAGATCGGCGTTTGT
AGTTTGCTCGAACCACCCTCACAGGCCACGACCAAGCTCAGTAGTGAGAATTTTCGAGGAACCCTCACAA
GTCTTGCCCTGCTCCCGACAAAACGCCATCTGCTCTTGGGATCAGATAATGGCGTTATTAGGTTGCTTGC
A
